Addgene plasmid #212524: pTwist-SARS-CoV-2 Spike-deltaC18 V83A
Purpose: Encodes SARS-CoV-2 spike V83A for pseudovirus production
Depositing lab: Alejandro Balazs. Depositing organization: Massachusetts General Hospital. Publication: Ongoing evolution of SARS-CoV-2 drives escape from mRNA vaccine-induced humoral immunity. Roederer AL, Cao Y, Denis KS, Sheehan ML, Li CJ, Lam EC, Gregory DJ, Poznansky MC, Iafrate AJ, Canaday DH, Gravenstein S, Garcia-Beltran WF, Balazs AB. medRxiv [Preprint]. 2024 Mar 7:2024.03.05.24303815. doi: 10.1101/2024.03.05.24303815. PubMed 38496628.
Backbone
  Vector backbone: pTwist-CMV-BetaGlobin-WPRE-Neo
  Backbone manufacturer: Twist
  Vector type: Mammalian Expression
Growth in bacteria
  Bacterial resistance: Ampicillin, 100 μg/mL
  Growth temperature: 37°C
  Growth strain: DH5alpha
  Copy number: High Copy
Gene/Insert
  Gene/Insert name: SARS-CoV-2 Spike V83A
  Species: Severe acute respiratory syndrome coronavirus 2
  Mutation: V83A
  Entrez Gene: S (a.k.a. GU280_gp02, spike glycoprotein)
  Promoter: CAG
  Cloning method: Ligation Independent Cloning
Terms and licenses: Academic/Nonprofit Terms; Industry Terms: Not Available to Industry
Depositor comments: Please visit https://www.medrxiv.org/content/10.1101/2024.03.05.24303815v1 for medRxiv preprint.
How to cite: pTwist-SARS-CoV-2 Spike-deltaC18 V83A was a gift from Alejandro Balazs (Addgene plasmid # 212524 ; http://n2t.net/addgene:212524 ; RRID:Addgene_212524)
