[The description below was written by a language model from this plasmid's Addgene catalogue record and pLannotate feature annotations shown in this document.]
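Description:
pTwist-SARS-CoV-2 Spike-deltaC18 V83A is a mammalian expression plasmid of about 10.5 kb, built on the Twist pTwist-CMV-BetaGlobin-WPRE-Neo backbone, that encodes the SARS-CoV-2 spike glycoprotein carrying the V83A substitution. The name indicates a spike lacking the last 18 residues of the cytoplasmic tail, a truncation commonly used to improve spike incorporation into pseudotyped particles, although the catalogue fields list only V83A as the mutation. In bacteria the plasmid replicates from a high-copy ColE1/pUC-type origin and is selected with ampicillin through the AmpR β-lactamase gene.

The annotated full sequence shows the spike open reading frame preceded by a CMV enhancer, CMV promoter elements and a truncated human β-globin intron, which promotes splicing and efficient expression. The catalogue lists the promoter as CAG, whereas the backbone name and the feature table point to a CMV enhancer/promoter with a β-globin intron; the record does not resolve this difference. Downstream of the coding sequence lie a WPRE, which enhances transcript stability and expression, and an SV40 polyadenylation signal. A separate cassette with the SV40 early promoter, the neo gene and a bGH poly(A) signal can confer G418 resistance in mammalian cells. Bacterial and T7 terminators, short β-globin insulator elements and a synthetic poly(A) signal flank the expression units, presumably to limit transcriptional read-through.

The stated purpose is pseudovirus production: the plasmid supplies the mutant spike as the envelope protein in transfected producer cells. It was deposited with a study of how ongoing SARS-CoV-2 evolution drives escape from mRNA vaccine-induced humoral immunity, where such single-mutation spikes help assess the effects of individual changes on antibody neutralisation.
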