Features (pLannotate 1.2.2; 21 found; start..end, strand, type, name):
      2..3766    +  CDS            S: SPIKE_SARS2 - Experimental evidence at protein level: Swiss-Prot protein existence level 1. [Spike glycoprotein]: May down-regulate host tetherin (BST2) by lysosomal degradation, thereby counteracting its antiviral activity. From Severe acute respiratory syndrome coronavirus 2 (2019-nCoV) (SARS-CoV-2).
   3840..4428    +  misc_feature   WPRE: woodchuck hepatitis virus posttranscriptional regulatory element
   4481..4602    -  polyA_signal   SV40 poly(A) signal: SV40 polyadenylation signal
   4625..4694    -  CDS            large T antigen (fragment): large T antigen from SV40 (simian virus 40)
   4717..4763    +  terminator     T7 terminator: transcription terminator for bacteriophage T7 RNA polymerase
   4793..4929    +  terminator     rrnG terminator: transcription terminator from the E. coli ribosomal RNA rrnG operon (Albrechtsen et al., 1991)
   4974..5045    +  misc_feature   3' β-globin insulator: insulator downstream of the human β-globin locus (Farrell et al., 2002)
   5090..5286    +  promoter       SV40 promoter: SV40 early promoter
   5300..6091    +  CDS            neo: KKA2_KLEPN - Also known as kan, nptII. Experimental evidence at protein level: Swiss-Prot protein existence level 1. Resistance to kanamycin, neomycin, paromomycin, ribostamycin, butirosin and gentamicin B. From Klebsiella pneumoniae.
   6105..6329    +  polyA_signal   bGH poly(A) signal: bovine growth hormone polyadenylation signal
   6525..7113    -  rep_origin     ori: high-copy-number ColE1/pMB1/pBR322/pUC origin of replication
   7285..7349    -  CDS            bla(M) (fragment): β-lactamase lacking the signal sequence; bla(M); allows cytosolic expression of β-lactamase
   7859..8719    +  CDS            AmpR: β-lactamase; bla; confers resistance to ampicillin, carbenicillin, and related antibiotics
   8732..8868    +  terminator     rrnG terminator: transcription terminator from the E. coli ribosomal RNA rrnG operon (Albrechtsen et al., 1991)
   9020..9091    +  misc_feature   5' β-globin insulator: insulator upstream of the human β-globin locus (Farrell et al., 2002)
   9096..9142    -  terminator     T7 terminator: transcription terminator for bacteriophage T7 RNA polymerase
   9160..9208    -  polyA_signal   poly(A) signal: synthetic polyadenylation signal
   9289..9592    +  enhancer       CMV enhancer: human cytomegalovirus immediate early enhancer
   9665..9682    -  promoter       CMV promoter (fragment): human cytomegalovirus (CMV) immediate early promoter
   9745..9796    +  promoter       CMVd2 promoter: truncated human cytomegalovirus (CMV) immediate early promoter that yields moderately reduced expression relative to the full-length promoter
   9930..10405   +  intron         β-globin intron: internally truncated intron from human β-globin
>Addgene plasmid #212524 | pTwist-SARS-CoV-2 Spike-deltaC18 V83A | addgene full sequence | sequence record 431551 | Addgene NGS Result
CATGTTTGTGTTCCTCGTTCTCCTGCCCCTCGTTTCTTCCCAATGCGTGAACCTCACAACTAGAACGCAG
CTCCCACCCGCTTACACGAACTCTTTTACTCGTGGAGTATACTATCCCGATAAAGTCTTTAGGTCCAGTG
TCCTTCATTCTACTCAAGACCTTTTCCTGCCATTCTTCTCAAATGTCACCTGGTTCCATGCTATCCACGT
TTCTGGCACCAACGGAACTAAACGATTTGATAATCCCGCCTTGCCATTTAACGATGGCGTATACTTTGCC
TCAACGGAGAAGTCCAACATTATCCGGGGATGGATATTTGGCACCACCCTGGACTCCAAGACACAGTCTC
TCCTCATTGTGAACAACGCCACCAATGTCGTCATCAAAGTCTGTGAATTTCAATTTTGTAACGATCCCTT
TCTCGGGGTTTATTATCATAAGAATAACAAGTCTTGGATGGAGTCAGAGTTCCGCGTTTACAGTTCCGCT
AACAACTGTACTTTTGAGTACGTTTCCCAACCATTTCTCATGGATCTTGAAGGGAAGCAAGGCAACTTCA
AGAATCTCCGCGAATTTGTGTTTAAGAATATAGACGGCTACTTCAAAATTTATAGCAAGCATACCCCGAT
AAATCTGGTTCGGGATCTCCCTCAAGGCTTCTCCGCGTTGGAACCCCTCGTGGACTTGCCGATTGGCATC
AACATCACCCGGTTCCAAACCCTTCTTGCCCTTCATCGAAGCTACCTCACGCCTGGCGACAGTAGTAGTG
GTTGGACAGCGGGCGCAGCAGCCTACTATGTGGGATATTTGCAACCACGCACCTTTCTTCTCAAATATAA
CGAAAACGGAACAATTACCGATGCCGTAGACTGTGCCCTCGATCCCCTGTCCGAAACTAAATGCACACTC
AAGTCCTTCACAGTTGAGAAAGGCATATACCAAACCAGTAACTTCCGCGTCCAACCCACCGAATCCATTG
TTCGATTCCCTAACATCACCAATTTGTGTCCTTTCGGTGAAGTATTTAATGCCACTCGATTTGCATCAGT
TTATGCCTGGAATCGCAAGCGAATATCAAATTGTGTTGCAGATTATAGTGTCCTGTATAATAGCGCATCA
TTCAGCACTTTTAAGTGTTATGGGGTCAGCCCTACGAAATTGAATGACTTGTGTTTTACCAACGTTTACG
CAGATTCTTTCGTCATACGCGGCGACGAAGTCCGACAGATTGCACCGGGGCAAACCGGAAAGATAGCAGA
CTATAATTATAAGTTGCCGGATGACTTCACCGGCTGCGTTATAGCATGGAACTCCAATAATCTCGATTCA
AAAGTCGGCGGCAACTATAATTATCTTTACCGCCTGTTTCGCAAGTCAAATCTGAAGCCCTTTGAACGTG
ACATCTCCACCGAAATTTATCAAGCTGGCAGCACCCCATGTAATGGAGTGGAAGGGTTTAACTGTTATTT
TCCCCTTCAATCATACGGATTTCAACCAACAAATGGGGTGGGCTATCAACCATATCGGGTGGTAGTCTTG
AGCTTTGAGCTGCTCCACGCACCGGCTACAGTTTGCGGACCGAAGAAAAGCACTAACCTGGTGAAGAATA
AATGTGTGAACTTCAACTTTAATGGGCTCACCGGAACAGGGGTGCTGACAGAATCAAACAAGAAATTTCT
CCCTTTTCAACAATTTGGTAGAGACATTGCCGATACCACAGATGCCGTCCGCGATCCGCAAACACTGGAA
ATCCTCGATATAACACCCTGTAGCTTCGGCGGGGTCAGCGTGATAACTCCCGGAACGAACACATCCAACC
AAGTGGCTGTCCTGTATCAAGATGTCAACTGTACCGAAGTCCCTGTGGCGATACACGCCGACCAACTGAC
ACCCACCTGGAGAGTCTACTCAACAGGTTCCAATGTCTTTCAAACTAGAGCGGGTTGTCTCATTGGCGCT
GAGCATGTCAATAATTCATACGAATGTGATATTCCTATTGGGGCAGGAATCTGTGCGTCTTATCAAACTC
AAACGAACTCACCACGGCGCGCTCGCTCAGTAGCCAGCCAGTCCATAATCGCCTATACCATGAGTCTCGG
GGCTGAGAACTCCGTGGCTTATTCAAACAATTCCATCGCAATCCCAACTAACTTTACCATTAGCGTTACC
ACGGAAATCTTGCCCGTCAGCATGACTAAGACGAGCGTAGACTGTACGATGTATATCTGTGGGGATTCCA
CCGAGTGTAGCAACCTCTTGCTTCAATACGGGTCTTTCTGTACTCAACTCAACCGAGCATTGACCGGAAT
TGCGGTCGAACAAGACAAGAATACCCAAGAGGTGTTCGCACAAGTAAAGCAAATATACAAAACGCCGCCA
ATCAAAGATTTTGGCGGGTTTAATTTTAGCCAAATACTGCCAGACCCATCTAAGCCTTCAAAACGCAGCT
TTATCGAGGATCTGCTGTTCAACAAAGTTACGTTGGCTGACGCGGGTTTCATTAAGCAGTATGGGGATTG
TTTGGGAGACATTGCGGCCCGCGACCTTATCTGTGCTCAAAAATTCAATGGGTTGACAGTTCTGCCCCCT
CTGCTCACTGATGAGATGATTGCACAGTATACATCAGCATTGTTGGCAGGAACCATTACATCCGGCTGGA
CTTTTGGCGCGGGTGCGGCCCTTCAAATACCTTTCGCTATGCAAATGGCTTACAGATTCAATGGGATTGG
TGTCACGCAAAATGTATTGTATGAAAATCAGAAGCTGATCGCTAATCAATTTAACAGCGCGATTGGCAAG
ATCCAAGATTCACTGTCAAGCACAGCGTCCGCCCTCGGCAAACTCCAAGATGTTGTGAATCAAAACGCCC
AGGCCCTGAATACCCTCGTGAAGCAACTGAGTTCTAACTTCGGCGCAATCTCCAGCGTCCTCAACGACAT
ATTGTCCAGACTTGATAAGGTGGAAGCCGAGGTGCAAATTGATCGGCTCATCACAGGCAGGCTCCAGTCA
CTCCAAACTTATGTGACACAACAGTTGATCCGGGCTGCTGAGATACGAGCAAGCGCCAACCTGGCCGCCA
CTAAAATGTCAGAGTGCGTGCTCGGGCAGTCCAAACGGGTTGACTTTTGTGGCAAGGGCTATCACTTGAT
GTCCTTCCCCCAATCCGCCCCACATGGAGTGGTCTTTCTCCACGTCACTTATGTCCCTGCTCAAGAGAAG
AACTTTACGACAGCTCCAGCAATCTGTCACGATGGCAAAGCGCACTTTCCCAGGGAAGGCGTTTTCGTCA
GTAATGGCACGCATTGGTTTGTGACCCAAAGGAATTTCTATGAACCCCAAATCATAACCACTGACAATAC
ATTTGTCTCAGGCAACTGTGATGTGGTCATTGGGATCGTGAACAACACGGTATATGATCCCCTGCAACCC
GAGTTGGATAGCTTCAAAGAGGAATTGGATAAATACTTTAAGAATCATACTTCACCCGATGTTGATCTCG
GGGACATATCAGGAATAAATGCAAGTGTCGTCAACATTCAGAAAGAGATTGATCGCCTTAATGAGGTCGC
CAAGAACTTGAATGAATCTTTGATCGACTTGCAAGAACTGGGCAAATACGAACAATATATTAAATGGCCC
TGGTACATTTGGTTGGGCTTTATCGCCGGACTTATAGCTATCGTTATGGTCACAATTATGTTGTGCTGTA
TGACTAGCTGTTGTTCCTGCTTGAAAGGATGTTGCAGTTGCGGATCTTGTTGTAAATAAAGGATCCTCTA
GAAGTTGTCTCCTCCTGCACTGACTGACTGATACAATCGATTTCTGGATCCGCAGGCCTAATCAACCTCT
GGATTACAAAATTTGTGAAAGATTGACTGGTATTCTTAACTATGTTGCTCCTTTTACGCTATGTGGATAC
GCTGCTTTAATGCCTTTGTATCATGCTATTGCTTCCCGTATGGCTTTCATTTTCTCCTCCTTGTATAAAT
CCTGGTTGCTGTCTCTTTATGAGGAGTTGTGGCCCGTTGTCAGGCAACGTGGCGTGGTGTGCACTGTGTT
TGCTGACGCAACCCCCACTGGTTGGGGCATTGCCACCACCTGTCAGCTCCTTTCCGGGACTTTCGCTTTC
CCCCTCCCTATTGCCACGGCGGAACTCATCGCCGCCTGCCTTGCCCGCTGCTGGACAGGGGCTCGGCTGT
TGGGCACTGACAATTCCGTGGTGTTGTCGGGGAAGCTGACGTCCTTTCCATGGCTGCTCGCCTGTGTTGC
CACCTGGATTCTGCGCGGGACGTCCTTCTGCTACGTCCCTTCGGCCCTCAATCCAGCGGACCTTCCTTCC
CGCGGCCTGCTGCCGGCTCTGCGGCCTCTTCCGCGTCTTCGCCTTCGCCCTCAGACGAGTCGGATCTCCC
TTTGGGCCGCCTCCCCGCCTGTCTAGCTTGACTGACTGAGATACAGCGTACCTTCAGCTCACAGACATGA
TAAGATACATTGATGAGTTTGGACAAACCACAACTAGAATGCAGTGAAAAAAATGCTTTATTTGTGAAAT
TTGTGATGCTATTGCTTTATTTGTAACCATTATAAGCTGCAATAAACAAGTTAACAACAACAATTGCATT
CATTTTATGTTTCAGGTTCAGGGGGAGGTGTGGGAGGTTTTTTAAAGCAAGTAAAACCTCTACAAATGTG
GTATTGGCCCATCTCTATCGGTATCGTAGCATAACCCCTTGGGGCCTCTAAACGGGTCTTGAGGGGTTTT
TTGTGCCCCTCGGGCCGGATTGCTATCTACCGGCATTGGCGCAGAAAAAAATGCCTGATGCGACGCTGCG
CGTCTTATACTCCCACATATGCCAGATTCAGCAACGGATACGGCTTCCCCAACTTGCCCACTTCCATACG
TGTCCTCCTTACCAGAAATTTATCCTTAAGGTCGTCAGCTATCCTGCAGGCGATCTCTCGATTTCGATCA
AGACATTCCTTTAATGGTCTTTTCTGGACACCACTAGGGGTCAGAAGTAGTTCATCAAACTTTCTTCCCT
CCCTAATCTCATTGGTTACCTTGGGCTATCGAAACTTAATTAAGCGATCTGCATCTCAATTAGTCAGCAA
CCATAGTCCCGCCCCTAACTCCGCCCATCCCGCCCCTAACTCCGCCCAGTTCCGCCCATTCTCCGCCCCA
TCGCTGACTAATTTTTTTTATTTATGCAGAGGCCGAGGCCGCCTCGGCCTCTGAGCTATTCCAGAAGTAG
TGAGGAGGCTTTTTTGGAGGCCTAGGCTTTTGCAAAGGAGGTAGCCAACATGATTGAACAAGATGGATTG
CACGCAGGTTCTCCCGCCGCTTGGGTGGAGAGGCTATTCGGCTATGACTGGGCACAACAGACAATCGGCT
GCTCTGATGCCGCCGTGTTCCGGCTGTCAGCGCAGGGGCGCCCGGTTCTTTTTGTCAAGACCGACCTGTC
CGGTGCCCTGAATGAACTCCAGGACGAGGCAGCGCGGCTATCGTGGCTGGCCACGACGGGCGTTCCTTGC
GCAGCTGTGCTCGACGTTGTCACTGAAGCGGGAAGGGACTGGCTGCTATTGGGCGAAGTGCCGGGGCAGG
ATCTCCTGTCATCTCACCTTGCTCCTGCCGAGAAAGTATCCATCATGGCTGATGCAATGCGGCGGCTGCA
TACGCTTGATCCGGCTACCTGCCCATTCGACCACCAAGCGAAACATCGCATCGAGCGAGCACGTACTCGG
ATGGAAGCCGGTCTTGTCGATCAGGATGATCTGGACGAAGAGCATCAGGGGCTCGCGCCAGCCGAACTGT
TCGCCAGGCTCAAGGCGCGGATGCCCGACGGCGAGGATCTCGTCGTGACCCACGGCGATGCCTGCTTGCC
GAATATCATGGTGGAAAATGGCCGCTTTTCTGGATTCATCGACTGTGGCCGGCTGGGTGTGGCGGACCGC
TATCAGGACATAGCGTTGGCTACCCGTGATATTGCTGAAGAGCTTGGCGGCGAATGGGCTGACCGCTTCC
TCGTGCTTTACGGTATCGCCGCTCCCGATTCGCAGCGCATCGCCTTCTATCGCCTTCTTGACGAGTTCTT
CTAGTATGTAAGCCCTGTGCCTTCTAGTTGCCAGCCATCTGTTGTTTGCCCCTCCCCCGTGCCTTCCTTG
ACCCTGGAAGGTGCCACTCCCACTGTCCTTTCCTAATAAAATGAGGAAATTGCATCGCATTGTCTGAGTA
GGTGTCATTCTATTCTGGGGGGTGGGGTGGGGCAGGACAGCAAGGGGGAGGATTGGGAAGACAATAGCAG
GCATGCTGGGGATGCGGTGGGCTCTATGGTTAATTAACCAGTCAAGTCAGCTACTTGGCGAGATCGACTT
GTCTGGGTTTCGACTACGCTCAGAATTGCGTCAGTCAAGTTCGATCTGGTCCTTGCTATTGCACCCGTTC
TCCGATTACGAGTTTCATTTAAATCATGTGAGCAAAAGGCCAGCAAAAGGCCAGGAACCGTAAAAAGGCC
GCGTTGCTGGCGTTTTTCCATAGGCTCCGCCCCCCTGACGAGCATCACAAAAATCGACGCTCAAGTCAGA
GGTGGCGAAACCCGACAGGACTATAAAGATACCAGGCGTTTCCCCCTGGAAGCTCCCTCGTGCGCTCTCC
TGTTCCGACCCTGCCGCTTACCGGATACCTGTCCGCCTTTCTCCCTTCGGGAAGCGTGGCGCTTTCTCAT
AGCTCACGCTGTAGGTATCTCAGTTCGGTGTAGGTCGTTCGCTCCAAGCTGGGCTGTGTGCACGAACCCC
CCGTTCAGCCCGACCGCTGCGCCTTATCCGGTAACTATCGTCTTGAGTCCAACCCGGTAAGACACGACTT
ATCGCCACTGGCAGCAGCCACTGGTAACAGGATTAGCAGAGCGAGGTATGTAGGCGGTGCTACAGAGTTC
TTGAAGTGGTGGCCTAACTACGGCTACACTAGAAGAACAGTATTTGGTATCTGCGCTCTGCTGAAGCCAG
TTACCTTCGGAAAAAGAGTTGGTAGCTCTTGATCCGGCAAACAAACCACCGCTGGTAGCGGTGGTTTTTT
TGTTTGCAAGCAGCAGATTACGCGCAGAAAAAAAGGATCTCAAGAAGATCCTTTGATCTTTTCTACGGGG
TCTGACGCTCAGTGGAACGAAAACTCACGTTAAGGGATTTTGGTCATGAGATTATCAAAAAGGATCTTCA
CCTAGATCCTTTTAAATTAAAAATGAAGTTTTAAATCAATCTAAAGTATATATGAGTAAACTTGGTCTGA
CAGTTACCAATGCTTAATCAGTGAGGCACCTATCTCAGCGATCTGTCTATTTCGTTCATCCATAGTTGCA
TTTAAATTTCCGAACTCTCCAAGGCCCTCGTCGGAAAATCTTCAAACCTTTCGTCCGATCCATCTTGCAG
GCTACCTCTCGAACGAACTATCGCAAGTCTCTTGGCCGGCCTTGCGCCTTGGCTATTGCTTGGCAGCGCC
TATCGCCAGGTATTACTCCAATCCCGAATATCCGAGATCGGGATCACCCGAGAGAAGTTCAACCTACATC
CTCAATCCCGATCTATCCGAGATCCGAGGAATATCGAAATCGGGGCGCGCCTGGTGTACCGAGAACGATC
CTCTCAGTGCGAGTCTCGACGATCCATATCGTTGCTTGGCAGTCAGCCAGTCGGAATCCAGCTTGGGACC
CAGGAAGTCCAATCGTCAGATATTGTACTCAAGCCTGGTCACGGCAGCGTACCGATCTGTTTAAACCTAG
ATATTGATAGTCTGATCGGTCAACGTATAATCGAGTCCTAGCTTTTGCAAACATCTATCAAGAGACAGGA
TCAGCAGGAGGCTTTCGCATGAGTATTCAACATTTCCGTGTCGCCCTTATTCCCTTTTTTGCGGCATTTT
GCCTTCCTGTTTTTGCTCACCCAGAAACGCTGGTGAAAGTAAAAGATGCTGAAGATCAGTTGGGTGCGCG
AGTGGGTTACATCGAACTGGATCTCAACAGCGGTAAGATCCTTGAGAGTTTTCGCCCCGAAGAACGCTTT
CCAATGATGAGCACTTTTAAAGTTCTGCTATGTGGCGCGGTATTATCCCGTATTGACGCCGGGCAAGAGC
AACTCGGTCGCCGCATACACTATTCTCAGAATGACTTGGTTGAGTATTCACCAGTCACAGAAAAGCATCT
TACGGATGGCATGACAGTAAGAGAATTATGCAGTGCTGCCATAACCATGAGTGATAACACTGCGGCCAAC
TTACTTCTGACAACGATTGGAGGACCGAAGGAGCTAACCGCTTTTTTGCACAACATGGGGGATCATGTAA
CTCGCCTTGATCGTTGGGAACCGGAGCTGAATGAAGCCATACCAAACGACGAGCGTGACACCACGATGCC
TGTAGCAATGGCAACAACCTTGCGTAAACTATTAACTGGCGAACTACTTACTCTAGCTTCCCGGCAACAG
TTGATAGACTGGATGGAGGCGGATAAAGTTGCAGGACCACTTCTGCGCTCGGCCCTTCCGGCTGGCTGGT
TTATTGCTGATAAATCTGGAGCCGGTGAGCGTGGGTCTCGCGGTATCATTGCAGCACTGGGGCCAGATGG
TAAGCCCTCCCGTATCGTAGTTATCTACACGACGGGGAGTCAGGCAACTATGGATGAACGAAATAGACAG
ATCGCTGAGATAGGTGCCTCACTGATTAAGCATTGGTAACCGATTCTAGGTGCATTGGCGCAGAAAAAAA
TGCCTGATGCGACGCTGCGCGTCTTATACTCCCACATATGCCAGATTCAGCAACGGATACGGCTTCCCCA
ACTTGCCCACTTCCATACGTGTCCTCCTTACCAGAAATTTATCCTTAAGATCCCGAATCGTTTAAACTCG
ACTCTGGCTCTATCGAATCTCCGTCGTTTCGAGCTTACGCGAACAGCCGTGGCGCTCATTTGCTCGTCGG
GCATCGAATCTCGTCAGCTATCGTCAGCTTACCTTTTTGGCAGCGATCGCGGCTCCCGACATCTTGGACC
ATTAGCTCCACAGGTATCTTCTTCCCTCTAGTGGTCATAACAGCAGCTTCAGCTACCTCTCAATTCAAAA
AACCCCTCAAGACCCGTTTAGAGGCCCCAAGGGGTTATGCTATCAATCGTTGCGTTACACACACAAAAAA
CCAACACACATCCATCTTCGATGGATAGCGATTTTATTATCTAACTGCTGATCGAGTGTAGCCAGATCTA
GTAATCAATTACGGGGTCATTAGTTCATAGCCCATATATGGAGTTCCGCGTTACATAACTTACGGTAAAT
GGCCCGCCTGGCTGACCGCCCAACGACCCCCGCCCATTGACGTCAATAATGACGTATGTTCCCATAGTAA
CGCCAATAGGGACTTTCCATTGACGTCAATGGGTGGAGTATTTACGGTAAACTGCCCACTTGGCAGTACA
TCAAGTGTATCATATGCCAAGTACGCCCCCTATTGACGTCAATGACGGTAAATGGCCCGCCTGGCATTAT
GCCCAGTACATGACCTTATGGGACTTTCCTACTTGGCAGTACATCTACGTATTAGTCATCGCTATTACCA
TGCTGATGCGGTTTTGGCAGTACATCAATGGGCGTGGATAGCGGTTTGACTCACGGGGATTTCCAAGTCT
CCACCCCATTGACGTCAATGGGAGTTTGTTTTGGCACCAAAATCAACGGGACTTTCCAAAATGTCGTAAC
AACTCCGCCCCATTGACGCAAATGGGCGGTAGGCGTGTACGGTGGGAGGTCTATATAAGCAGAGCTGGTT
TAGTGAACCGTCAGATCGCCTGGAGACGCCATCCACGCTGTTTTGACCTCCATAGAAGACACCGGGACCG
ATCCAGCCTCCCCTCGAAGCTTACATGTGGTACCGAGCTCGGATCCTGAGAACTTCAGGGTGAGTCTATG
GGACCCTTGATGTTTTCTTTCCCCTTCTTTTCTATGGTTAAGTTCATGTCATAGGAAGGGGAGAAGTAAC
AGGGTACACATATTGACCAAATCAGGGTAATTTTGCATTTGTAATTTTAAAAAATGCTTTCTTCTTTTAA
TATACTTTTTTGTTTATCTTATTTCTAATACTTTCCCTAATCTCTTTCTTTCAGGGCAATAATGATACAA
TGTATCATGCCTCTTTGCACCATTCTAAAGAATAACAGTGATAATTTCTGGGTTAAGGCAATAGCAATAT
TTCTGCATATAAATATTTCTGCATATAAATTGTAACTGATGTAAGAGGTTTCATATTGCTAATAGCAGCT
ACAATCCAGCTACCATTCTGCTTTTATTTTATGGTTGGGATAAGGCTGGATTATTCTGAGTCCAAGCTAG
GCCCTTTTGCTAATCATGTTCATACCTCTTATCTTCCTCCCACAGCTCCTGGGCAACGTGCTGGTCTGTG
TGCTGGCCCATCACTTTGGCAAAGGCGGCCGC
